>Addgene plasmid #139198 | pHA841 - hrp-1p::hrp-1HsLCWT | addgene full sequence | sequence record 274641 | Addgene NGS Result
[65 nt withheld, positions 1-65]
C
[91 nt withheld, positions 67-157]
A
[49 nt withheld, positions 159-207]
CCTTTGACGTTGGAGTCCACGTTCTTT
[37 nt withheld, positions 235-271]
ACCCTATCTCGGTCTATTCTTTTGATTTATAAGGGATTTTGCCGATTTCGGCCTATTGGTTAAAAAATGA
GCTGATTTAACAAAAATTTAACGCGAATTTTAACAAAATATTAACGCTTACAATTTCCATTCGCCATTCA
GGCTGCGCAACTGTTGGGAAGGGCGATCGGTGCGGGCCTCTTCGCTATTACGCCAGCTGGCGAAAGGGGG
ATGTGCTGCAAGGCGATTAAGTTGGGTAACGCCAGGGTTTTCCCAGTCACGACGTTGTAAAACGACGGCC
AGTGAGCGCGCGTAATACGACTCACTATAGGGCGAATTGGAGCTCCACCGCGGTGGCGGCCGCTTCAATT
CTTCGGAGCAGGCGTAGGAGCTGAGCCCATCTTCAATGCCTCCGATTTTCCAAAATTAAACACTTTTTCC
ATGAATTCTTCCATTAATTTGGCAATTGAGCCAAATGAAAAGCCAGAAGAGCCAGATGGAGCCGGTGTTG
GAGTTGGAGCAGACAGAGTTGAACGGAGTTCTGGAGCAGCTGGGGTTGGGGTCGGAGCAGCAAGAGTTGA
ACGTGGTTCAGGGTCGGCGAGGAACTGAAAATCTAGGTTTTTTAGGAAAAATTCGCCTAAAAACATGCCG
AAAAAATTTCCGAATTTTAGACAATTCTGGAAAAAATTGTAGTGAAATTGTCTAAAAATTTTGGTAAAAG
TTTGCAGAAAACTGTCAGAAAATGTTAATTTCTTACGTGTTTCCTTGCTTGGGACACTAGAACAGCACCG
AATAAGACAAAAAGTACAAAACACAGCTTCATGTTGGAATTTATGCCAGAAAAATAGCTGTAACTCGGCT
TTTATAGAATAGAATTGGTTCCTGGTGATGCTGGAGTTCTATTAAACATGAGAACAGGAGTATGAACCGT
GGGAAGTGGTGTTTTGGTTGGAGAGGTGTTCTGCACGGCTCGGCAATTGTGGTGCATCAGTGTCCACCAA
ACATCAAGCATAACCTGGATGATAAGGAGACAAGCTTTGGTGCAAAAGTTTTCAAATTTTAAAGCAATTT
TTAGGACTCTTCAAAGCATGAAACTGTTTCTCAAGGTTTCCTTCTACTTCTAACTCCTTCTAGATGCATC
ACGGCCTCAAAATGTAAAACCTCAGAAATGGTACCAGAGGTTCAAAAATGCAAATATCAGGGACCTGGGC
TAGATCTTCTCGTTTCGAGGGCTGGGAAACTGCCCTTCCGTGTGAAAGGGGCAATTGTCAGGCCTGGAGC
ATGATATTGATCGGTTTTGTGAGAAGACCAACAAGGTAGCTAATAAATCGATCCTATATTGTATTAACAC
ATGTATTTGAATCAGATCTTTCATTTCTCATTGACTCCCTCAAATTTCCAGCAAGAATGGATGCTACAAT
TGTAAGTTTAACCACAAATCATTTTTAATTATACCTGAATTTCTTTTCAGACCAAAACCAGAAAAGTCGT
ATTCATATAGTGTTGTTCAAGAGATTGTCAGTTGTATGTGCCTAACAAAAAAAAATCTATGGCATTCTAA
ATTTACAATTTCAGCATAGTCGCTCGCCATGTGTCACCACTCTTTCGCCAAACCATCGATTTGATGGATC
CAGGCATTGAGAAAATTCATTTACTCAGTTCTGCCAGTCCGTAGTGTAGTTTTTACCGGATATAGAGAAT
TGAATCTAGAAAACCTGGCTGCCTGGCAAGAAGTCACTGGTAGTAACAGGCTGATGAGGGCAGCCTTCGG
TGAGCTATCCGACGTGATGGGCATGCCGAAACTTAGACTAAGAAAGTTCAGTTTTGATAACACATATGGA
CTGGTTGGGTTATCTGGGAAAGAGAATATGCAATCTGTGGATGACTGCTTCAAGGCTATGAACTTACCAC
ATGCGAAGGTGCTTGAAGTGACTGGAATCGACTTTGTGGACAATATTTCGATGGTGAAGTACTTTCGCCC
AGGTTATCTCGAGAAAATCCGCATGTATTCTTGTTATTGCTCAGCTAGCCAGGAGATGAGTGAAGAAATT
GCAAATCTCGAGCAGTGGAAGCAAGCGAAACATTTTCTGTGCATTGGTGGTAGAATGAACATTCCTATTC
AAAGATTTTTCCACTTTGACCAGTTCTCCATCGGTCTTCAGACTCTATCAATCGATGATGCTGTTCAGAT
AAGAGATGTGAGTTGGTAGTTAAAGTAGCGTTTTGTAATGTATTCTATATTCCAGATTCTCCTCAGATCG
CCCAGCTTCGAGTCAGCAACTATCGATGTTCAACTACTTGAAAAAGAAGCCATTGAGAACGTCTTTACGC
CGAATCACCTATTAATTTATAGAGGAAGAGAGTTCAGACCGGTGGGAACTGATTCCAGTTTTGTGATCAA
TATAACAAAAAACAAGCTTGAAATCCACAAGCACAAGGGAGCTAATCCACCACGTCGTAGAGACGAACGG
CCAATCCACGAGCGTATACGTCAAAGGCAAGATGGATGGTGAAGTTTCAATGGTTGCTCTAATACGTTTA
CATGTCTATCAAACCTTTTTCTGTTACTTAAGTAAATCGTTGTTTCATATTTAACCAGTCTTACCTACGG
CTGGCATATCGGACGTCCGGCGTCAGAACCTTGTGCGTCTGGTTTTAGATGTTTGAAAATTTTGGAAAAT
TATTAAAGTCTATTGATAACCTGTCAAAACCGGACGACCGGACGCCAAATATGACAGCCCTAGTCTTACC
AGTATAATATTTTTATAAACCTAAAACAGGTATGAATATCTCTTTTTTCTGCGCAGCGCTGGGATGCTTC
TGTTTCAGAAAAATCACATGGTATAAAAAATTTCCAAATTACAGTAGTCCTACCGTAATCCTGCATTATC
CCACTACTGTATGTACCTTGACATTATTTTTCCTCGCCCAACTCCCAGCCCAATATATCTCTTCAACAGC
TAAGAACTACATTTTTCCTAAACTACAGTAAACCAACAGTATCCCTACAGTACCACATTAATTATAAATT
AAAACATTATTTTTCATAAGAAATCGTGAGAATTTCGAGAAAAATAAAGGATTCAAAGATTATTTGAACG
TTTTTTTCGTGAAAAAATGTCAAAGAAATCAAAATGTTCATCTTCCTTGTGAAAAATCCGAAAAGCCATT
ATAAACTAGTTGATTTTCATAAAAATTTGTAGAAATATTTTTCTTAAAATTTGTAGAAGAATTTTAACGT
TTTTTAAACAAAAATTCCAAAATTGGAATTTGGTATTGAAAATACTTTTTAAAAGTTATTTTTTTAATTT
GTAAAAATTTAACTAAATTCAAAAAATAAAGTTTCCCTCCTTTTTTTCTTAAAGGCACACACATTTATCG
ACTCGGGTCTCGCCGCGAACAGACGCGACGCGACGCGGTTAGGAATGCGGCGCGTCGCGTGTAACCCTTT
TCTCTGTGGTTTTCGAGAGCATTCTCTCTCGGTTTTCGTCACAAAAAGGTATGTTTTACAGGTTTTCCGC
GCACTGTTTTCGCGTAATTCTTCATTTTAATTCAGATAATCTAATTGTTGTGTAGTTTTAGCTCGAATTT
ATCCGTAATCTTTGATTAAATACGAATAAAACTCGCTAAAATAGTCTTATTTCTCAGATATTTATCGATT
TGTTATTTTCCACGAATAGTCTACTCGTGCATGGCGTCTATATTTAACTTAATAATCTATTTTTAGATTT
ATCTTTACTCTAACTTGTACCTATTTCAGTGATCAACACCTCTGTCACTCTTTGTGAGTAATAGCGTTCG
ATAGGTAGTTACACCGTGAAACTAGCCTGTCTATTTCCTACTTCATAAGCTAAGAACTACTTGTTAGCAC
AATCCGATCGACTACTAAGAACTAGATCATGACGGACGTGGAAATCAAGGCTGAGGTTACGTTTGTTCAC
TTGCTTTTAGGGTGTAGGCCACCTGATTTGGGTCCCGATCATTTAATTATCGATTTTATTTTCAGAATGG
AAGCGGAGATGCCTCGCTCGAGCCAGAGAACCTTCGAAAGATTTTCGTTGGAGGACTCACGTCAAACACC
ACCGATGACCTGATGCGAGAGTTCTACTCACAATTCGGAGAAATCACTGATATCATCGTCATGAGAGATC
CAACTACCAAGAGATCCCGCGGATTCGGATTTGTCACCTTCTCTGGCAAAACTGAAGTCGATGCTGCCAT
GAAACAACGCCCGCACATCATCGACGGAAAGACCGTGGACCCGAAGCGTGCCGTGCCACGTGATGATAAG
AACCGCTCCGAGTCGAATGTCTCCACCAAACGCCTGTACGTCAGCGGAGTTCGTGAGGATCACACCGAGG
ACATGCTCACCGAGTATTTCACAAAGTATGGAACCGTCACCAAATCCGAGATTATTCTCGACAAAGCCAC
CCAAAAGCCAAGAGGCTTCGGATTCGTCACCTTCGATGATCATGACTCTGTGGATCAATGCGTTCTTCAA
AAATCCCATATGGTCAACGGACACAGATGTGACGTGCGCAAAGGACTCTCCAAGGACGAGATGAGCAAGG
CTCAGATGAACCGCGATCGTGAAACCCGTGGCGGAAGATCTCGCGATGGACAGCGTGGCGGTTACAATGG
CGGTGGTGGTGGCGGCGGCGGCTGGGGAGGACCAGCTCAACGCGGCGGTCCAGGAGCATATGGTGGACCA
GGAGGTGGCGGCCAAGGAGGATATGGCGGAGGTAGTTGGATTCTGGCTTGTGAATTCTCGATTCTAATAT
TATTAACTTTCAGATTACGGAGGAGGACGCGGTGGTTATGGTGGTGGAGGACCAGGATATGGAAATCAGG
GTGGAGGATATGGAGGAGGATATGATAATTATGGAGGAGGAAATTACGGATCTGGAAATTACAATGATTT
CGGAAACTACAACCAGCAGCCATCTAATTATGGACCAATGAAGTCTGGAAATTTCGGAGGATCTCGCAAT
ATGGGTGGACCATATGGAGGAGGAAATTATGGTCCAGGAGGATCTGGAGGATCTGGAGGATATGGAGGAC
GTTCTCGTTACTAAATTAATTCCTTAAGCCCCTCTAAGTGTCCAACGTGTCTGAGCTTCCCGTGCTCTCT
CCTCTGTATCGATCTTCTCAACCATTTTTGCTCTGCTATCTCATCAAAATCTTCTGTACTTTTTCTTGTT
GCCTTTCTCCAGAAAGTTTCGTTTATTATTCAATTTTTTACCCTGTCTTTTTTATATAATTTATTTCTAA
ATTCGCACAGTTGACATCCATTCAACTAGAGAATGAATGCAGAGTTTGACACCAAATTGGCTTAATTTTC
AAGCTGTTTTTAACCAAAATAATAAAAAAGTCTCAACTTTACAAAAATGTTTATCTGGATCTGGACGACA
GCGAGCTGAGAAATTGATATATTTTCAGAGTAAAAACTAAAAATGTCTGGAATTTTTGGAGTCATTGTCT
CAGGGAGGACGCCGATCGAAGTGGTGCCGGTCTCCGATACGGAGTTCACCTGCGAAATTGTAAACGCTGA
CGCGATAAACCACGTGGTGGTCTTCCTTACCGGAGCTCAACCGTTTCCGGACGGAATTGGTGGCTCTGGT
GATCATTTTCAGAATTTTCCGCCCAAAAAAACCCAATTTATTTCAGTTTACATCAGATGGCCCACCCAAG
ACGGCGGAAATTGGCATTATTTGGGATTTATTTGCAACGAGAAGCCCAGCGCGATTTATAAAGTTGCTCA
GGTGTGCATTTTTGATGGAAAAATGAAAGAAAACCACCGAAATTTCGATGTTTCTCTGTCGATTTTTTTT
ATTTAAAAACTTAGAAATACTCTCAATTTCGCATTTTTCACCAAAAAAAAGAATCTCAACTGGTTTTTCA
CATAGCTTAATTTTTGAAGAAAAATCTCAACAAAACCCAGTTTTAAGTTTCAAATTCTCAAAAATTGATC
TTTTTTTTCCCTTAAAAATCCAGTTTTTAGCTCCAAATTGTCATAATTTTCCAGAAAAATTTAGTTTTCG
AGCTAACAACATTAAAATTTCACAGAAAATCTGAATTTCAGCCTTAGAGATCCAAATTTTTCGGCTGAAA
ATCACAATTTTTCCATTTTTCAGCTCCACAAATCCGACGCTTCTCACTCGTTTTCCCAATTTGACAATCA
AATGCAACTATATTCCAGTGGATCAGCTCAAATTGGAATTAATGCTGAAAGTTTATCTGATATCACTGGA
CGGCAGGCAGCTGATGGGACACAGGCTAGCCAGCAGGTGAAGGATCCCCCGGGCTGCAGGAATTCGATAT
CAAGCTTATCGATACCGTCGACCTCGAGGGGGGGCCCGGTACCCAGCTTTTGTTCCCTTTAGTGAGGGTT
AATTGCGCGCTTGGCGTAATCATGGTCATAGCTGTTTCCTGTGTGAAATTGTTATCCGCTCACAATTCCA
CACAACATACGAGCCGGAAGCATAAAGTGTAAAGCCTGGGGTGCCTAATGAGTGAGCTAACTCACATTAA
TTGCGTTGCGCTCACTGCCCGCTTTCCAGTCGGGAAACCTGTCGTGCCAGCTGCATTAATGAATCGGCCA
ACGCGCGGGGAGAGGCGGTTTGCGTATTGGGCGCTCTTCCGCTTCCTCGCTCACTGACTCGCTGCGCTCG
GTCGTTCGGCTGCGGCGAGCGGTATCAGCTCACTCAAAGGCGGTAATACGGTTATCCACAGAATCAGGGG
ATAACGCAGGAAAGAACATGTGAGCAAAAGGCCAGCAAAAGGCCAGGAACCGTAAAAAGGCCGCGTTGCT
GGCGTTTTTCCATAGGCTCCGCCCCCCTGACGAGCATCACAAAAATCGACGCTCAAGTCAGAGGTGGCGA
AACCCGACAGGACTATAAAGATACCAGGCGTTTCCCCCTGGAAGCTCCCTCGTGCGCTCTCCTGTTCCGA
CCCTGCCGCTTACCGGATACCTGTCCGCCTTTCTCCCTTCGGGAAGCGTGGCGCTTTCTCATAGCTCACG
CTGTAGGTATCTCAGTTCGGTGTAGGTCGTTCGCTCCAAGCTGGGCTGTGTGCACGAACCCCCCGTTCAG
CCCGACCGCTGCGCCTTATCCGGTAACTATCGTCTTGAGTCCAACCCGGTAAGACACGACTTATCGCCAC
TGGCAGCAGCCACTGGTAACAGGATTAGCAGAGCGAGGTATGTAGGCGGTGCTACAGAGTTCTTGAAGTG
GTGGCCTAACTACGGCTACACTAGAAGAACAGTATTTGGTATCTGCGCTCTGCTGAAGCCAGTTACCTTC
GGAAAAAGAGTTGGTAGCTCTTGATCCGGCAAACAAACCACCGCTGGTAGCGGTGGTTTTTTTGTTTGCA
AGCAGCAGATTACGCGCAGAAAAAAAGGATCTCAAGAAGATCCTTTGATCTTTTCTACGGGGTCTGACGC
TCAGTGGAACGAAAACTCACGTTAAGGGATTTTGGTCATGAGATTATCAAAAAGGATCTTCACCTAGATC
CTTTTAAATTAAAAATGAAGTTTTAAATCAATCTAAAGTATATATGAGTAAACTTGGTCTGACAGTTACC
AATGCTTAATCAGTGAGGCACCTATCTCAGCGATCTGTCTATTTCGTTCATCCATAGTTGCCTGACTCCC
CGTCGTGTAGATAACTACGATACGGGAGGGCTTACCATCTGGCCCCAGTGCTGCAATGATACCGCGAGAC
CCACGCTCACCGGCTCCAGATTTATCAGCAATAAACCAGCCAGCCGGAAGGGCCGAGCGCAGAAGTGGTC
CTGCAACTTTATCCGCCTCCATCCAGTCTATTAATTGTTGCCGGGAAGCTAGAGTAAGTAGTTCGCCAGT
TAATAGTTTGCGCAACGTTGTTGCCATTGCTACAGGCATCGTGGTGTCACGCTCGTCGTTTGGTATGGCT
TCATTCAGCTCCGGTTCCCAACGATCAAGGCGAGTTACATGATCCCCCATGTTGTGCAAAAAAGCGGTTA
GCTCCTTCGGTCCTCCGATCGTTGTCAGAAGTAAGTTGGCCGCAGTGTTATCACTCATGGTTATGGCAGC
ACTGCATAATTCTCTTACTGTCATGCCATCCGTAAGATGCTTTTCTGTGACTGGTGAGTACTCAACCAAG
TCATTCTGAGAATAGTGTATGCGGCGACCGAGTTGCTCTTGCCCGGCGTCAATACGGGATAATACCGCGC
CACATAGCAGAACTTTAAAAGTGCTCATCATTGGAAAACGTTCTTCGGGGCGAAAACTCTCAAGGATCTT
ACCGCTGTTGAGATCCAGTTCGATGTAACCCACTCGTGCACCCAACTGATCTTCAGCATCTTTTACTTTC
ACCAGCGTTTCTGGGTGAGCAAAAACAGGAAGGCAAAATGCCGCAAAAAAGGGAATAAGGGCGACACGGA
AATGTTGAATACTCATACTCTTCCTTTTTCAATATTATTGAAGCATTTATCAGGGTTATTGTCTCATGAG
CGGATACATATTTGAATGTATTTAGAAAAATAAACAAATAGGGGTTCCGCGCACATTTCCCCGAAAAGTG
CCACCTG
[59 nt withheld, positions 8819-8877]
Features (pLannotate 1.2.2; 16 found; start..end, strand, type, name):
    401..556     -  CDS            lacZα (fragment): LacZα fragment of β-galactosidase; lacZ fragment
    564..582     +  promoter       T7 promoter: promoter for bacteriophage T7 RNA polymerase
    591..615     +  misc_feature   MCS (fragment): pBluescript multiple cloning site
   3548..3569    +  promoter       eft-3 promoter (fragment): eft-3; promoter for the C. elegans elongation factor 1α gene (Mitrovich and Anderson, 2000)
   4254..4994    +  CDS            hrp-1 (fragment): ROA1_CAEEL - Also known as rbp-1 From Caenorhabditis elegans.
   5047..5322    +  CDS            Hnrnpa2b1 (fragment): ROA2_MOUSE - Also known as Hnrpa2b1. Experimental evidence at protein level: Swiss-Prot protein existence level 1. Heterogeneous nuclear ribonucleoprotein (hnRNP) that associates with nascent pre-mRNAs, packaging them into hnRNP particles. The hnRNP particle arrangement on nascent hnRNA is non-random and sequence-dependent and serves to condense and stabilize the transcripts and minimize tangling and knotting. Packaging plays a role in various processes such as transcription, pre-mRNA processing, RNA nuclear export, subcellular location, mRNA translation and stability of mature mRNAs. Forms hn
   6543..6614    +  misc_feature   MCS (fragment): pBluescript multiple cloning site
   6627..6645    -  promoter       T3 promoter: promoter for bacteriophage T3 RNA polymerase
   6690..6706    -  protein_bind   lac operator: The lac repressor binds to the lac operator to inhibit transcription in E. coli. This inhibition can be relieved by adding lactose or isopropyl-β-D-thiogalactopyranoside (IPTG). lac repressor encoded by lacI
   6714..6744    -  promoter       lac promoter: promoter for the E. coli lac operon
   6759..6780    -  protein_bind   CAP binding site: CAP binding activates transcription in the presence of cAMP. E. coli catabolite activator protein
   6793..6885    -  CDS            lacI (fragment): lac repressor; lacI; The lac repressor binds to the lac operator to inhibit transcription in E. coli. This inhibition can be relieved by adding lactose or isopropyl-β-D-thiogalactopyranoside (IPTG).
   7068..7656    -  rep_origin     ori: high-copy-number ColE1/pMB1/pBR322/pUC origin of replication
   7827..8687    -  CDS            AmpR: β-lactamase; bla; confers resistance to ampicillin, carbenicillin, and related antibiotics
   8688..8792    -  promoter       AmpR promoter: bla
   8819..370     +  rep_origin     f1 ori (across the origin) (sequence partly withheld): f1 bacteriophage origin of replication; arrow indicates direction of (+) strand synthesis
