[The description below was written by a language model from this plasmid's Addgene catalogue record and pLannotate feature annotations shown in this document.]
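Description:
pHA841 - hrp-1p::hrp-1HsLCWT is a C. elegans expression plasmid of about 8.9 kb built on a pBluescript backbone by Gibson cloning. It is maintained in E. coli through a high-copy ColE1/pUC-type origin and selected with ampicillin via the β-lactamase gene and its own promoter. The backbone also retains an f1 phage origin, the lac promoter/operator region with a lacZα fragment, and T7 and T3 promoters flanking the remnants of the multiple cloning site, into which the worm genomic cassette was inserted.

The payload is the nematode hrp-1 gene, which encodes an hnRNP A-family RNA-binding protein, placed under its own promoter and followed by its own 3'UTR, so that expression should follow the native regulatory pattern. The last exon of hrp-1 has been replaced with the corresponding human sequence. The annotation agrees with this: a fragment matching C. elegans HRP-1 is followed immediately by a fragment matching mammalian hnRNPA2/B1 (the annotation tool's best hit is the mouse ortholog, although the record says the sequence is human). The "HsLCWT" in the name suggests a wild-type human low-complexity domain, though the record does not spell this out. The long unannotated stretches on either side of the coding fragments presumably hold the hrp-1 promoter, introns and 3'UTR. A very short hit labelled eft-3 promoter within the upstream region is probably a chance match rather than a functional element.

The associated publication concerns tyrosine phosphorylation, hnRNPA2 granule partitioning and neurodegeneration. The plasmid therefore likely serves to make transgenic worms expressing a chimeric HRP-1/human hnRNPA2 protein, probably as the wild-type reference for such studies.
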