Addgene plasmid #139198: pHA841 - hrp-1p::hrp-1HsLCWT
Purpose: Expresses hrp-1p::hrp-1HsLCWT::hrp-1 3'UTR
Depositing lab: Anne Hart. Depositing organization: Brown University. Publication: Tyrosine phosphorylation regulates hnRNPA2 granule protein partitioning and reduces neurodegeneration. Ryan VH, Perdikari TM, Naik MT, Saueressig CF, Lins J, Dignon GL, Mittal J, Hart AC, Fawzi NL. EMBO J. 2021 Feb 1;40(3):e105001. doi: 10.15252/embj.2020105001. Epub 2020 Dec 22. PubMed 33349959.
Backbone
  Vector backbone: pBlueScript
  Vector type: Worm Expression
Growth in bacteria
  Bacterial resistance: Ampicillin, 100 μg/mL
  Growth temperature: 37°C
  Growth strain: DH5alpha
  Copy number: High Copy
Gene/Insert
  Gene/Insert name: hrp-1
  Species: C. elegans (nematode)
  Mutation: last exon replaced with correspoding human sequence
  Entrez Gene: hrp-1 (a.k.a. CELE_F42A6.7)
  Cloning method: Gibson Cloning
Terms and licenses: Academic/Nonprofit Terms; Industry Terms: Not Available to Industry
How to cite: pHA841 - hrp-1p::hrp-1HsLCWT was a gift from Anne Hart (Addgene plasmid # 139198 ; http://n2t.net/addgene:139198 ; RRID:Addgene_139198)
